Addgene plasmid #132258: pDONR221_UCP3
Purpose: Gateway entry clone with codon-optimized ORF sequence for subcloning into custom expression vectors
Depositing lab: RESOLUTE Consortium & Giulio Superti-Furga. Depositing organization: CeMM Research Center for Molecular Medicine. Publication: The RESOLUTE consortium: unlocking SLC transporters for drug discovery. Superti-Furga G, Lackner D, Wiedmer T, Ingles-Prieto A, Barbosa B, Girardi E, Goldmann U, Gurtl B, Klavins K, Klimek C, Lindinger S, Lineiro-Retes E, Muller AC, Onstein S, Redinger G, Reil D, Sedlyarov V, Wolf G, Crawford M, Everley R, ... Steppan CM. Nat Rev Drug Discov. 2020 Jul;19(7):429-430. doi: 10.1038/d41573-020-00056-6. PubMed 32265506.
Backbone
  Vector backbone: pDONR221
  Backbone manufacturer: Thermo Fisher Scientific
  Backbone size w/o insert (bp): 2550
  Vector type: Mammalian Expression
Growth in bacteria
  Bacterial resistance: Kanamycin, 50 μg/mL
  Growth temperature: 37°C
  Growth strain: Stbl3
  Copy number: High Copy
Gene/Insert
  Gene/Insert name: UCP3 (alt name: SLC25A9)
  Species: H. sapiens (human)
  Insert size (bp): 936
  Entrez Gene: UCP3 (a.k.a. SLC25A9)
  Cloning method: Gateway Cloning
  Sequencing primers: 5′ M13-fwd; 3′ M13-rev
Terms and licenses: Academic/Nonprofit Terms; Industry Terms
Depositor comments: For more information on the full Resolute plasmid collection, please see www.addgene.org/depositor-collections/re-solute/. Please provide your feedback on this plasmid to the RESOLUTE consortium by filling out their RESOLUTE repository feedback form: https://forms.office.com/Pages/ResponsePage.aspx?id=0e05yklzmkS7rjFGQL4N7z4feCLQvEJAmVcOCM_u885UN1JJRko0Ukg4TVQwNTZLOUxPQVJWT1NHUCQlQCN0PWcu
How to cite: pDONR221_UCP3 was a gift from RESOLUTE Consortium & Giulio Superti-Furga (Addgene plasmid # 132258 ; http://n2t.net/addgene:132258 ; RRID:Addgene_132258)
