[The description below was written by a language model from this plasmid's Addgene catalogue record and pLannotate feature annotations shown in this document.]
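Description:
pDONR221_UCP3 is a Gateway entry clone built on the commercial pDONR221 backbone, carrying a codon-optimized open reading frame for human UCP3 (also known as SLC25A9). The sequenced plasmid is about 3.5 kb, consistent with a 936 bp insert in a backbone of roughly 2.55 kb. It is maintained in E. coli through a high-copy ColE1/pUC-type origin and selected with kanamycin via an aminoglycoside phosphotransferase (KanR) gene. Although the catalogue lists the vector type as mammalian expression, the feature table shows no eukaryotic promoter or polyadenylation signal around the insert. The plasmid therefore serves as a donor of the ORF rather than as an expression vector in its own right.

The UCP3 coding sequence lies between attL1 and attL2 sites, which allow directional transfer into any attR-containing destination vector by an LR recombination reaction. This lets users choose their own promoter, tags and selection scheme. Upstream of attL1 sit the rrnB T1 and T2 transcription terminators, which shield the insert from read-through transcription in bacteria. A T7 promoter lies just beyond attL2 and points back toward the insert. The short lacI and lacZα fragments detected are backbone remnants without a stated function, and M13 forward and reverse priming sites are listed for sequence verification.

UCP3 encodes a mitochondrial inner-membrane carrier of the SLC25 family that mediates proton leak, uncoupling oxidative phosphorylation, and is implicated in thermogenesis and energy balance. The clone belongs to a consortium-generated collection of solute carrier ORFs intended as a resource for subcloning into custom expression vectors to study transporter function.
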