Features (pLannotate 1.2.2; 10 found; start..end, strand, type, name):
    121..213     +  CDS            lacI (fragment): lac repressor; lacI; The lac repressor binds to the lac operator to inhibit transcription in E. coli. This inhibition can be relieved by adding lactose or isopropyl-β-D-thiogalactopyranoside (IPTG).
    268..295     -  terminator     rrnB T2 terminator: transcription terminator T2 from the E. coli rrnB gene
    427..470     +  terminator     rrnB T1 terminator: Escherichia coli rrnB; transcription terminator T1 from the E. coli rrnB gene
    517..553     -  CDS            lacZα (fragment): LacZα fragment of β-galactosidase; lacZ fragment
    569..668     +  protein_bind   attL1: mutant version of attL; recombination site for the Gateway® LR reaction LR Clonase™
    674..1609    +  CDS            UCP3: UCP3_HUMAN - Also known as SLC25A9. Experimental evidence at protein level: Swiss-Prot protein existence level 1. UCP are mitochondrial transporter proteins that create proton leaks across the inner mitochondrial membrane, thus uncoupling oxidative phosphorylation. As a result, energy is dissipated in the form of heat. May play a role in the modulation of tissue respiratory control. Participates in thermogenesis and energy balance. From Homo sapiens (Human).
   1611..1710    -  protein_bind   attL2: mutant version of attL; recombination site for the Gateway® LR reaction LR Clonase™
   1728..1746    -  promoter       T7 promoter: promoter for bacteriophage T7 RNA polymerase
   1880..2689    +  CDS            KanR: aminoglycoside phosphotransferase; aph(3')-Ia; confers resistance to kanamycin in bacteria or G418 (Geneticin®) in eukaryotes
   2836..3424    +  rep_origin     ori: high-copy-number ColE1/pMB1/pBR322/pUC origin of replication
>Addgene plasmid #132258 | pDONR221_UCP3 | addgene full sequence | sequence record 263894 | Addgene NGS Result
CTTTCCTGCGTTATCCCCTGATTCTGTGGATAACCGTATTACCGCCTTTGAGTGAGCTGATACCGCTCGC
CGCAGCCGAACGACCGAGCGCAGCGAGTCAGTGAGCGAGGAAGCGGAAGAGCGCCCAATACGCAAACCGC
CTCTCCCCGCGCGTTGGCCGATTCATTAATGCAGCTGGCACGACAGGTTTCCCGACTGGAAAGCGGGCAG
TGAGCGCAACGCAATTAATACGCGTACCGCTAGCCAGGAAGAGTTTGTAGAAACGCAAAAAGGCCATCCG
TCAGGATGGCCTTCTGCTTAGTTTGATGCCTGGCAGTTTATGGCGGGCGTCCTGCCCGCCACCCTCCGGG
CCGTTGCTTCACAACGTTCAAATCCGCTCCCGGCGGATTTGTCCTACTCAGGAGAGCGTTCACCGACAAA
CAACAGATAAAACGAAAGGCCCAGTCTTCCGACTGAGCCTTTCGTTTTATTTGATGCCTGGCAGTTCCCT
ACTCTCGCGTTAACGCTAGCATGGATGTTTTCCCAGTCACGACGTTGTAAAACGACGGCCAGTCTTAAGC
TCGGGCCCCAAATAATGATTTTATTTTGACTGATAGTGACCTGTTCGTTGCAACACATTGATGAGCAATG
CTTTTTTATAATGCCAACTTTGTACAAAAAAGCAGGCTCCACCATGGTGGGCCTGAAGCCTTCCGACGTG
CCACCTACCATGGCCGTGAAGTTTCTGGGAGCAGGAACAGCAGCATGCTTTGCAGACCTGGTGACCTTCC
CACTGGATACAGCCAAGGTGAGGCTGCAGATCCAGGGAGAGAATCAGGCAGTGCAGACCGCAAGGCTCGT
TCAGTACCGCGGTGTTCTGGGTACCATCCTGACAATGGTGCGCACAGAGGGCCCTTGTTCTCCATATAAC
GGACTGGTGGCAGGACTGCAGAGGCAGATGTCCTTTGCCTCTATCCGCATCGGCCTGTACGACAGCGTGA
AGCAGGTGTATACCCCCAAGGGCGCCGATAATAGCTCCCTGACCACAAGGATCCTGGCAGGATGCACCAC
AGGAGCAATGGCAGTGACCTGTGCACAGCCAACAGACGTGGTGAAGGTGAGATTCCAGGCATCCATCCAC
CTGGGACCATCTCGGAGCGACAGAAAGTACTCTGGCACCATGGATGCCTATAGGACAATCGCAAGGGAGG
AGGGCGTGAGGGGACTGTGGAAGGGCACCCTGCCTAACATCATGCGCAATGCCATCGTGAACTGCGCCGA
GGTGGTGACCTACGATATCCTGAAGGAGAAGCTGCTGGACTATCACCTGCTGACAGATAATTTCCCTTGC
CACTTTGTGAGCGCCTTCGGCGCAGGATTTTGTGCAACCGTGGTGGCATCCCCAGTGGACGTGGTGAAGA
CACGGTACATGAACTCTCCACCCGGCCAGTATTTCAGCCCCCTGGATTGTATGATCAAGATGGTGGCACA
GGAGGGACCAACCGCCTTCTACAAGGGCTTTACACCTAGCTTCCTGAGGCTGGGCTCCTGGAACGTGGTC
ATGTTTGTGACCTATGAGCAGCTGAAGCGGGCCCTGATGAAGGTGCAGATGCTGAGAGAGTCTCCCTTCG
ACCCAGCTTTCTTGTACAAAGTTGGCATTATAAGAAAGCATTGCTTATCAATTTGTTGCAACGAACAGGT
CACTATCAGTCAAAATAAAATCATTATTTGCCATCCAGCTGATATCCCCTATAGTGAGTCGTATTACATG
GTCATAGCTGTTTCCTGGCAGCTCTGGCCCGTGTCTCAAAATCTCTGATGTTACATTGCACAAGATAAAA
ATATATCATCATGAACAATAAAACTGTCTGCTTACATAAACAGTAATACAAGGGGTGTTATGAGCCATAT
TCAACGGGAAACGTCGAGGCCGCGATTAAATTCCAACATGGATGCTGATTTATATGGGTATAAATGGGCT
CGCGATAATGTCGGGCAATCAGGTGCGACAATCTATCGCTTGTATGGGAAGCCCGATGCGCCAGAGTTGT
TTCTGAAACATGGCAAAGGTAGCGTTGCCAATGATGTTACAGATGAGATGGTCAGACTAAACTGGCTGAC
GGAATTTATGCCTCTTCCGACCATCAAGCATTTTATCCGTACTCCTGATGATGCATGGTTACTCACCACT
GCGATCCCCGGAAAAACAGCATTCCAGGTATTAGAAGAATATCCTGATTCAGGTGAAAATATTGTTGATG
CGCTGGCAGTGTTCCTGCGCCGGTTGCATTCGATTCCTGTTTGTAATTGTCCTTTTAACAGCGATCGCGT
ATTTCGTCTCGCTCAGGCGCAATCACGAATGAATAACGGTTTGGTTGATGCGAGTGATTTTGATGACGAG
CGTAATGGCTGGCCTGTTGAACAAGTCTGGAAAGAAATGCATAAACTTTTGCCATTCTCACCGGATTCAG
TCGTCACTCATGGTGATTTCTCACTTGATAACCTTATTTTTGACGAGGGGAAATTAATAGGTTGTATTGA
TGTTGGACGAGTCGGAATCGCAGACCGATACCAGGATCTTGCCATCCTATGGAACTGCCTCGGTGAGTTT
TCTCCTTCATTACAGAAACGGCTTTTTCAAAAATATGGTATTGATAATCCTGATATGAATAAATTGCAGT
TTCATTTGATGCTCGATGAGTTTTTCTAATCAGAATTGGTTAATTGGTTGTAACACTGGCAGAGCATTAC
GCTGACTTGACGGGACGGCGCAAGCTCATGACCAAAATCCCTTAACGTGAGTTACGCGTCGTTCCACTGA
GCGTCAGACCCCGTAGAAAAGATCAAAGGATCTTCTTGAGATCCTTTTTTTCTGCGCGTAATCTGCTGCT
TGCAAACAAAAAAACCACCGCTACCAGCGGTGGTTTGTTTGCCGGATCAAGAGCTACCAACTCTTTTTCC
GAAGGTAACTGGCTTCAGCAGAGCGCAGATACCAAATACTGTTCTTCTAGTGTAGCCGTAGTTAGGCCAC
CACTTCAAGAACTCTGTAGCACCGCCTACATACCTCGCTCTGCTAATCCTGTTACCAGTGGCTGCTGCCA
GTGGCGATAAGTCGTGTCTTACCGGGTTGGACTCAAGACGATAGTTACCGGATAAGGCGCAGCGGTCGGG
CTGAACGGGGGGTTCGTGCACACAGCCCAGCTTGGAGCGAACGACCTACACCGAACTGAGATACCTACAG
CGTGAGCTATGAGAAAGCGCCACGCTTCCCGAAGGGAGAAAGGCGGACAGGTATCCGGTAAGCGGCAGGG
TCGGAACAGGAGAGCGCACGAGGGAGCTTCCAGGGGGAAACGCCTGGTATCTTTATAGTCCTGTCGGGTT
TCGCCACCTCTGACTTGAGCGTCGATTTTTGTGATGCTCGTCAGGGGGGCGGAGCCTATGGAAAAACGCC
AGCAACGCGGCCTTTTTACGGTTCCTGGCCTTTTGCTGGCCTTTTGCTCACATGTT
