>Addgene plasmid #132258 | pDONR221_UCP3 | depositor partial sequence | sequence record 253916 | Codon-optimized ORF of UCP3
ATGGTGGGCCTGAAGCCTTCCGACGTGCCACCTACCATGGCCGTGAAGTTTCTGGGAGCAGGAACAGCAG
CATGCTTTGCAGACCTGGTGACCTTCCCACTGGATACAGCCAAGGTGAGGCTGCAGATCCAGGGAGAGAA
TCAGGCAGTGCAGACCGCAAGGCTCGTTCAGTACCGCGGTGTTCTGGGTACCATCCTGACAATGGTGCGC
ACAGAGGGCCCTTGTTCTCCATATAACGGACTGGTGGCAGGACTGCAGAGGCAGATGTCCTTTGCCTCTA
TCCGCATCGGCCTGTACGACAGCGTGAAGCAGGTGTATACCCCCAAGGGCGCCGATAATAGCTCCCTGAC
CACAAGGATCCTGGCAGGATGCACCACAGGAGCAATGGCAGTGACCTGTGCACAGCCAACAGACGTGGTG
AAGGTGAGATTCCAGGCATCCATCCACCTGGGACCATCTCGGAGCGACAGAAAGTACTCTGGCACCATGG
ATGCCTATAGGACAATCGCAAGGGAGGAGGGCGTGAGGGGACTGTGGAAGGGCACCCTGCCTAACATCAT
GCGCAATGCCATCGTGAACTGCGCCGAGGTGGTGACCTACGATATCCTGAAGGAGAAGCTGCTGGACTAT
CACCTGCTGACAGATAATTTCCCTTGCCACTTTGTGAGCGCCTTCGGCGCAGGATTTTGTGCAACCGTGG
TGGCATCCCCAGTGGACGTGGTGAAGACACGGTACATGAACTCTCCACCCGGCCAGTATTTCAGCCCCCT
GGATTGTATGATCAAGATGGTGGCACAGGAGGGACCAACCGCCTTCTACAAGGGCTTTACACCTAGCTTC
CTGAGGCTGGGCTCCTGGAACGTGGTCATGTTTGTGACCTATGAGCAGCTGAAGCGGGCCCTGATGAAGG
TGCAGATGCTGAGAGAGTCTCCCTTC
